>Addgene plasmid #73155 | pET11b_MutT | depositor partial sequence | sequence record 134516 | MutT, NC_000913.3
ATGAAAAAGCTGCAAATTGCGGTAGGTATTATTCGCAACGAGAACAATGAAATCTTTATAACGCGTCGCG
CAGCAGATGCGCACATGGCGAATAAACTGGAGTTTCCCGGCGGTAAAATTGAAATGGGTGAAACGCCGGA
ACAGGCGGTGGTGCGTGAACTTCAGGAAGAAGTCGGGATTACCCCCCAACATTTTTCGCTATTTGAAAAA
CTGGAATATGAATTCCCGGACAGGCATATAACACTGTGGTTTTGGCTGGTCGAACGCTGGGAAGGGGAGC
CGTGGGGTAAAGAAGGGCAACCCGGTGAGTGGATGTCGCTGGTCGGTCTTAATGCCGATGATTTTCCGCC
AGCCAATGAACCGGTAATTGCGAAGCTTAAACGTCTGTAG
