>Addgene plasmid #73155 | pET11b_MutT | addgene partial sequence | sequence record 138539 | T7 5'-TAATACGACTCACTATAGGG-3'
TCTAGAATAATTTTGTTTAACTTTAAGAAGGAGATATACATATGAAAAAGCTGCAAATTGCGGTAGGTAT
TATTCGCAACGAGAACAATGAAATCTTTATAACGCGTCGCGCAGCAGATGCGCACATGGCGAATAAACTG
GAGTTTCCCGGCGGTAAAATTGAAATGGGTGAAACGCCGGAACAGGCGGTGGTGCGTGAACTTCAGGAAG
AAGTCGGGATTACCCCCCAACATTTTTCGCTATTTGAAAAACTGGAATATGAATTCCCGGACAGGCATAT
AACACTGTGGTTTTGGCTGGTCGAACGCTGGGAAGGGGAGCCGTGGGGTAAAGAAGGGCAACCCGGTGAG
TGGATGTCGCTGGTCGGTCTTAATGCCGATGATTTTCCGCCAGCCAATGAACCGGTAATTGCGAAGCTTA
AACGTCTGTAAGTCAGGATCCGGCTGCTAACAAAGCCCGAAAGGAAGCTGAGTTGGCTGCTGCCACCGCT
GAGCAATAACTAGCATAACCCCTTGGGGCCTCTAAACGGGTCTTGAGGGGTTTTTTGCTGAAAGGAGGAA
CTATATCCGGATATCCCGCAAGAGGCCCGGCAGTACCGGCATAACCAAGCCTATGCCTACAGCATCCAGG
GTGACGGTGCCGAGGATGACGATGAGCGCATTGTTAGATTTCATACACGGTGCCTGACTGCGTTAGCAAT
TTAACTGTGATAAACTACCGCATTAAAGCTTATCGATGATAAGCTGTCAAACATGAGAATTCTT
