>Addgene plasmid #73155 | pET11b_MutT | addgene partial sequence | sequence record 138540 | T7term 5'-GCTAGTTATTGCTCAGCGG-3'
CATATTCCAGTTTTTCAAATAGCGAAAAATGTTGGGGGGTAATCCCGACTTCTTCCTGAAGTTCACGCAC
CACCGCCTGTTCCGGCGTTTCACCCATTTCAATTTTACCGCCGGGAAACTCCAGTTTATTCGCCATGTGC
GCATCTGCTGCGCGACGCGTTATAAAGATTTCATTGTTCTCGTTGCGAATAATACCTACCGCAATTTGCA
GCTTTTTCATATGTATATCTCCTTCTTAAAGTTAAACAAAATTATTTCTAGAGGGGAATTGTTATCCGCT
CACAATTCCCCTATAGTGAGTCGTATTAATTTCGCGGGATCGAGATCTCGATCCTCTACACC
