[The description below was written by a language model from this plasmid's Addgene catalogue record.]
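Description:
pET11b_MutT is a bacterial expression plasmid built on the Novagen pET11b backbone and carrying the Escherichia coli mutT gene for production of the MutT protein in E. coli itself. It is selected with ampicillin and is recorded as low copy, consistent with the pBR322-type origin generally found in the pET series. The record lists a standard cloning strain for propagation. No feature table accompanies the entry, so the exact cloning sites, insert boundaries and any fusion tags are not stated.

As a general property of pET11-family vectors, the insert is expected to sit under a T7 promoter combined with a lac operator (T7lac), with a vector-borne lacI repressor gene and a T7 terminator. Transcription therefore depends on a host that supplies T7 RNA polymerase, typically a DE3 lysogen, and is switched on by IPTG. These elements are inferred from the named backbone rather than confirmed by annotation for this particular plasmid.

MutT is the founding member of the Nudix hydrolase family, described as "housecleaning" enzymes. It hydrolyses oxidised guanine nucleotides such as 8-oxo-dGTP, preventing their misincorporation during replication and so acting as an antimutator. The construct is suited to overexpressing and purifying recombinant MutT for biochemical, enzymological or structural work. The depositor's comment that it can be grown in M9 minimal medium suggests compatibility with isotope or other metabolic labelling approaches, although the record does not state that purpose explicitly.
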