Addgene plasmid #73155: pET11b_MutT
Purpose: Expresses in E. coli, E coli MutT
Depositing lab: Maurice Bessman & Sandra Gabelli. Depositing organization: Johns Hopkins University and School of Medicine. Publication: The MutT proteins or "Nudix" hydrolases, a family of versatile, widely distributed, "housecleaning" enzymes. Bessman MJ, Frick DN, O'Handley SF. J Biol Chem. 1996 Oct 11;271(41):25059-62. PubMed 8810257.
Backbone
  Vector backbone: pET11b
  Backbone manufacturer: Novagen
  Vector type: Bacterial Expression
Growth in bacteria
  Bacterial resistance: Ampicillin, 100 μg/mL
  Growth temperature: 37°C
  Growth strain: DH5alpha
  Copy number: Low Copy
Gene/Insert
  Gene/Insert name: MutT (alt names: NC_000913.3; UNIPROTKB P08337)
  Species: Escherichia coli
  GenBank ID: NC_000913.3
Resource information
  A portion of this plasmid was derived from a plasmid made by: Maurice J. Bessman
Terms and licenses: Academic/Nonprofit Terms; Industry Terms: Not Available to Industry
Depositor comments: can be grown in M9
How to cite: pET11b_MutT was a gift from Maurice Bessman & Sandra Gabelli (Addgene plasmid # 73155 ; http://n2t.net/addgene:73155 ; RRID:Addgene_73155)
